>Addgene plasmid #152572 | pGBW-m4134254 | depositor full sequence | sequence record 295584 | Full Sequence
CACCATGAAGATTGTAAATAACTGGTTGAAACAACTAATAAAGGTTACTTTAGTGTTCCTGTTTGTCGCC
GCAATCTTCTATCTTATCACCCCGGTGCACGTGATGAGTAAACATACAGACTTTTCTTCAGAAATTATCG
GGTACAAGGCTATCGATGGCGGTGTAACGCGCGACATTGCCTCCACAGATACCTGCTTCGCGAACAAACA
CGCTGACTTTGATACTTGGTTCAGCCAGCGAGGAGGCTCGTACACCAATGACAAAGCCTGTCCACTGATC
GCAGCCGTGATAACTAGAGAGGTTGGATTCGTCGTCCCTGGGCTCCCCGGGACAATTCTCCGTACAACCA
ACGGCGACTTTCTGCATTTTCTGCCCCGGGTGTTCTCCGCAGTCGGTAATATCTGTTATACTCCATCTAA
GCTCATTGAGTACACGGATTTTGCTACCAGCGCGTGCGTGTTGGCCGCAGAATGCACCATATTTAAGGAC
GCTTCTGGAAAACCTGTGCCCTATTGTTACGATACCAATGTGCTTGAGGGCTCAGTTGCCTATGAAAGTC
TGAGGCCAGACACTAGATACGTTTTAATGGATGGAAGCATCATCCAGTTCCCAAACACGTATCTGGAGGG
GTCCGTGCGGGTCGTGACCACATTCGATTCAGAATACTGCCGCCACGGTACATGCGAGAGGTCTGAGGCT
GGCGTATGTGTGTCAACTAGCGGTCGATGGGTTCTAAATAACGATTATTATCGTTCTCTGCCCGGCGTTT
TTTGTGGAGTGGACGCCGTTAACCTTTTGACCAACATGTTTACACCTCTCATTCAGCCCATTGGTGCACT
GGATATCTCCGCGAGTATTGTGGCTGGGGGAATAGTCGCCATTGTCGTAACCTGCTTGGCATACTATTTC
ATGCGTTTCAGGCGAGCTTTTGGCGAATACTCACATGTCGTGGCCTTCAATACTCTTCTGTTTCTGATGA
GCTTCACGGTACTCTGTCTGACCCCAGTATACAGTTTCCTACCTGGGGTGTATTCTGTGATCTACTTATA
CCTCACATTTTACCTGACCAATGACGTGTCCTTTCTGGCCCACATCCAATGGATGGTTATGTTCACGCCG
CTCGTGCCTTTCTGGATTACAATCGCTTATATAATCTGTATTAGCACGAAGCATTTCTATTGGTTCTTTT
CCAACTACTTAAAGCGGCGCGTCGTATTTAATGGGGTATCGTTTAGCACTTTTGAGGAAGCCGCGCTCTG
CACTTTCTTGCTTAATAAGGAGATGTATTTGAAATTAAGATCTGACGTTCTGCTTCCTTTAACACAGTAC
AACAGATACCTGGCGTTGTATAACAAATACAAATATTTCTCGGGAGCCATGGATACAACTTCCTATAGAG
AGGCTGCTTGTTGCCACCTTGCAAAGGCACTCAACGACTTCAGTAACAGCGGCAGTGATGTGCTTTATCA
GCCCCCTCAGACTTCAATAACATCCGCCGTCCTCCAAGAAAACCTTTACTTTCAGTCGGGACGGCGAATC
CCGGGGCTGATAAATCCCTGGAAAAGGAGATGGAAGAAGAACTTTATTGCAGTGTCTGCGGCTAACCGGT
TCAAAAAGATCAGTTCAAGCGGCGCCCTAGATTACGACATTCCTACGACCGCCTCCGAGAATCTCTATTT
CCAGGGTGAATTTGGCTTGGCACAACATGACGAGGCCGTCGATAACAAGTTTAATAAAGAACAGCAGAAC
GCTTTCTATGAGATCCTTCACTTACCAAATCTGAACGAAGAGCAACGCAACGCTTTCATTCAGAGCCTGA
AAGACGATCCCTCGCAGTCTGCAAATCTCCTGGCCGAAGCCAAGAAGCTGAATGACGCACAGGCTCCAAA
AGTTGATAACAAGTTTAACAAGGAGCAGCAGAATGCTTTCTACGAGATATTGCACCTTCCTAATCTGAAT
GAGGAACAAAGAAATGCATTTATCCAGTCCCTAAAAGACGATCCATCACAGAGTGCCAACCTGCTTGCGG
AAGCCAAAAAGCTCAATGATGCCCAGGCCCCGAAAGTAGACGCGAACCATCAATAAGCTAGCTTGACTGA
CTGAGATACAGCGTACCTTCAGCTCACAGACATGATAAGATACATTGATGAGTTTGGACAAACCACAACT
AGAATGCAGTGAAAAAAATGCTTTATTTGTGAAATTTGTGATGCTATTGCTTTATTTGTAACCATTATAA
GCTGCAATAAACAAGTTAACAACAACAATTGCATTCATTTTATGTTTCAGGTTCAGGGGGAGGTGTGGGA
GGTTTTTTAAAGCAAGTAAAACCTCTACAAATGTGGTATTGGCCCATCTCTATCGGTATCGTAGCATAAC
CCCTTGGGGCCTCTAAACGGGTCTTGAGGGGTTTTTTGTGCCCCTCGGGCCGGATTGCTATCTACCGGCA
TTGGCGCAGAAAAAAATGCCTGATGCGACGCTGCGCGTCTTATACTCCCACATATGCCAGATTCAGCAAC
GGATACGGCTTCCCCAACTTGCCCACTTCCATACGTGTCCTCCTTACCAGAAATTTATCCTTAAGGTCGT
CAGCTATCCTGCAGGCGATCTCTCGATTTCGATCAAGACATTCCTTTAATGGTCTTTTCTGGACACCACT
AGGGGTCAGAAGTAGTTCATCAAACTTTCTTCCCTCCCTAATCTCATTGGTTACCTTGGGCTATCGAAAC
TTAATTAACCAGTCAAGTCAGCTACTTGGCGAGATCGACTTGTCTGGGTTTCGACTACGCTCAGAATTGC
GTCAGTCAAGTTCGATCTGGTCCTTGCTATTGCACCCGTTCTCCGATTACGAGTTTCATTTAAATCATGT
GAGCAAAAGGCCAGCAAAAGGCCAGGAACCGTAAAAAGGCCGCGTTGCTGGCGTTTTTCCATAGGCTCCG
CCCCCCTGACGAGCATCACAAAAATCGACGCTCAAGTCAGAGGTGGCGAAACCCGACAGGACTATAAAGA
TACCAGGCGTTTCCCCCTGGAAGCTCCCTCGTGCGCTCTCCTGTTCCGACCCTGCCGCTTACCGGATACC
TGTCCGCCTTTCTCCCTTCGGGAAGCGTGGCGCTTTCTCATAGCTCACGCTGTAGGTATCTCAGTTCGGT
GTAGGTCGTTCGCTCCAAGCTGGGCTGTGTGCACGAACCCCCCGTTCAGCCCGACCGCTGCGCCTTATCC
GGTAACTATCGTCTTGAGTCCAACCCGGTAAGACACGACTTATCGCCACTGGCAGCAGCCACTGGTAACA
GGATTAGCAGAGCGAGGTATGTAGGCGGTGCTACAGAGTTCTTGAAGTGGTGGCCTAACTACGGCTACAC
TAGAAGAACAGTATTTGGTATCTGCGCTCTGCTGAAGCCAGTTACCTTCGGAAAAAGAGTTGGTAGCTCT
TGATCCGGCAAACAAACCACCGCTGGTAGCGGTGGTTTTTTTGTTTGCAAGCAGCAGATTACGCGCAGAA
AAAAAGGATCTCAAGAAGATCCTTTGATCTTTTCTACGGGGTCTGACGCTCAGTGGAACGAAAACTCACG
TTAAGGGATTTTGGTCATGAGATTATCAAAAAGGATCTTCACCTAGATCCTTTTAAATTAAAAATGAAGT
TTTAAATCAATCTAAAGTATATATGAGTAAACTTGGTCTGACAGTTACCAATGCTTAATCAGTGAGGCAC
CTATCTCAGCGATCTGTCTATTTCGTTCATCCATAGTTGCATTTAAATTTCCGAACTCTCCAAGGCCCTC
GTCGGAAAATCTTCAAACCTTTCGTCCGATCCATCTTGCAGGCTACCTCTCGAACGAACTATCGCAAGTC
TCTTGGCCGGCCTTGCGCCTTGGCTATTGCTTGGCAGCGCCTATCGCCAGGTATTACTCCAATCCCGAAT
ATCCGAGATCGGGATCACCCGAGAGAAGTTCAACCTACATCCTCAATCCCGATCTATCCGAGATCCGAGG
AATATCGAAATCGGGGCGCGCCTGGTGTACCGAGAACGATCCTCTCAGTGCGAGTCTCGACGATCCATAT
CGTTGCTTGGCAGTCAGCCAGTCGGAATCCAGCTTGGGACCCAGGAAGTCCAATCGTCAGATATTGTACT
CAAGCCTGGTCACGGCAGCGTACCGATCTGTTTAAACCTAGATATTGATAGTCTGATCGGTCAACGTATA
ATCGAGTCCTAGCTTTTGCAAACATCTATCAAGAGACAGGATCAGCAGGAGGCTTTCGCATGAGTATTCA
ACATTTCCGTGTCGCCCTTATTCCCTTTTTTGCGGCATTTTGCCTTCCTGTTTTTGCTCACCCAGAAACG
CTGGTGAAAGTAAAAGATGCTGAAGATCAGTTGGGTGCGCGAGTGGGTTACATCGAACTGGATCTCAACA
GCGGTAAGATCCTTGAGAGTTTTCGCCCCGAAGAACGCTTTCCAATGATGAGCACTTTTAAAGTTCTGCT
ATGTGGCGCGGTATTATCCCGTATTGACGCCGGGCAAGAGCAACTCGGTCGCCGCATACACTATTCTCAG
AATGACTTGGTTGAGTATTCACCAGTCACAGAAAAGCATCTTACGGATGGCATGACAGTAAGAGAATTAT
GCAGTGCTGCCATAACCATGAGTGATAACACTGCGGCCAACTTACTTCTGACAACGATTGGAGGACCGAA
GGAGCTAACCGCTTTTTTGCACAACATGGGGGATCATGTAACTCGCCTTGATCGTTGGGAACCGGAGCTG
AATGAAGCCATACCAAACGACGAGCGTGACACCACGATGCCTGTAGCAATGGCAACAACCTTGCGTAAAC
TATTAACTGGCGAACTACTTACTCTAGCTTCCCGGCAACAGTTGATAGACTGGATGGAGGCGGATAAAGT
TGCAGGACCACTTCTGCGCTCGGCCCTTCCGGCTGGCTGGTTTATTGCTGATAAATCTGGAGCCGGTGAG
CGTGGGTCTCGCGGTATCATTGCAGCACTGGGGCCAGATGGTAAGCCCTCCCGTATCGTAGTTATCTACA
CGACGGGGAGTCAGGCAACTATGGATGAACGAAATAGACAGATCGCTGAGATAGGTGCCTCACTGATTAA
GCATTGGTAACCGATTCTAGGTGCATTGGCGCAGAAAAAAATGCCTGATGCGACGCTGCGCGTCTTATAC
TCCCACATATGCCAGATTCAGCAACGGATACGGCTTCCCCAACTTGCCCACTTCCATACGTGTCCTCCTT
ACCAGAAATTTATCCTTAAGATCCCGAATCGTTTAAACTCGACTCTGGCTCTATCGAATCTCCGTCGTTT
CGAGCTTACGCGAACAGCCGTGGCGCTCATTTGCTCGTCGGGCATCGAATCTCGTCAGCTATCGTCAGCT
TACCTTTTTGGCAGCGATCGCGGCTCCCGACATCTTGGACCATTAGCTCCACAGGTATCTTCTTCCCTCT
AGTGGTCATAACAGCAGCTTCAGCTACCTCTCAATTCAAAAAACCCCTCAAGACCCGTTTAGAGGCCCCA
AGGGGTTATGCTATCAATCGTTGCGTTACACACACAAAAAACCAACACACATCCATCTTCGATGGATAGC
GATTTTATTATCTAACTGCTGATCGAGTGTAGCCAGATCTAGTAATCAATTACGGGGTCATTAGTTCATA
GCCCATATATGGAGTTCCGCGTTACATAACTTACGGTAAATGGCCCGCCTGGCTGACCGCCCAACGACCC
CCGCCCATTGACGTCAATAATGACGTATGTTCCCATAGTAACGCCAATAGGGACTTTCCATTGACGTCAA
TGGGTGGAGTATTTACGGTAAACTGCCCACTTGGCAGTACATCAAGTGTATCATATGCCAAGTACGCCCC
CTATTGACGTCAATGACGGTAAATGGCCCGCCTGGCATTATGCCCAGTACATGACCTTATGGGACTTTCC
TACTTGGCAGTACATCTACGTATTAGTCATCGCTATTACCATGCTGATGCGGTTTTGGCAGTACATCAAT
GGGCGTGGATAGCGGTTTGACTCACGGGGATTTCCAAGTCTCCACCCCATTGACGTCAATGGGAGTTTGT
TTTGGCACCAAAATCAACGGGACTTTCCAAAATGTCGTAACAACTCCGCCCCATTGACGCAAATGGGCGG
TAGGCGTGTACGGTGGGAGGTCTATATAAGCAGAGCTGGTTTAGTGAACCGTCAGATCAGATCTTTGTCG
ATCCTACCATCCACTCGACACACCCGCCAGCGGCCGC
Features (pLannotate 1.2.2; 18 found; start..end, strand, type, name):
      8..1534    +  CDS            R1A_SARS2 (fragment): Experimental evidence at protein level: Swiss-Prot protein existence level 1. [Non-structural protein 10]: Plays a pivotal role in viral transcription by stimulating both nsp14 3'-5' exoribonuclease and nsp16 2'-O-methyltransferase activities. Therefore plays an essential role in viral mRNAs cap methylation. From Severe acute respiratory syndrome coronavirus 2 (2019-nCoV) (SARS-CoV-2).
   1562..1639    +  CDS            MYLK2 (fragment): MYLK2_HUMAN - Experimental evidence at protein level: Swiss-Prot protein existence level 1. Implicated in the level of global muscle contraction and cardiac function. Phosphorylates a specific serine in the N-terminus of a myosin light chain. From Homo sapiens (Human).
   1721..2071    +  CDS            spa (fragment): SPA_STAAU - Experimental evidence at protein level: Swiss-Prot protein existence level 1. Plays a role in the inhibition of the host innate and adaptive immune responses. Possesses five immunoglobulin-binding domains that capture both the fragment crystallizable region (Fc region) and the Fab region (part of Ig that identifies antigen) of immunoglobulins (By similarity). In turn, Staphylococcus aureus is protected from phagocytic killing via inhibition of Ig Fc region. In addition, the host elicited B-cell response is prevented due to a decrease of antibody-secreting cell proliferation that en
   2136..2257    -  polyA_signal   SV40 poly(A) signal: SV40 polyadenylation signal
   2280..2349    -  CDS            large T antigen (fragment): large T antigen from SV40 (simian virus 40)
   2372..2418    +  terminator     T7 terminator: transcription terminator for bacteriophage T7 RNA polymerase
   2448..2584    +  terminator     rrnG terminator: transcription terminator from the E. coli ribosomal RNA rrnG operon (Albrechtsen et al., 1991)
   2629..2700    +  misc_feature   3' β-globin insulator: insulator downstream of the human β-globin locus (Farrell et al., 2002)
   2926..3514    -  rep_origin     ori: high-copy-number ColE1/pMB1/pBR322/pUC origin of replication
   3686..3750    -  CDS            bla(M) (fragment): β-lactamase lacking the signal sequence; bla(M); allows cytosolic expression of β-lactamase
   4260..5120    +  CDS            AmpR: β-lactamase; bla; confers resistance to ampicillin, carbenicillin, and related antibiotics
   5133..5269    +  terminator     rrnG terminator: transcription terminator from the E. coli ribosomal RNA rrnG operon (Albrechtsen et al., 1991)
   5421..5492    +  misc_feature   5' β-globin insulator: insulator upstream of the human β-globin locus (Farrell et al., 2002)
   5497..5543    -  terminator     T7 terminator: transcription terminator for bacteriophage T7 RNA polymerase
   5561..5609    -  polyA_signal   poly(A) signal: synthetic polyadenylation signal
   5690..5993    +  enhancer       CMV enhancer: human cytomegalovirus immediate early enhancer
   6066..6083    -  promoter       CMV promoter (fragment): human cytomegalovirus (CMV) immediate early promoter
   6146..6197    +  promoter       CMVd2 promoter: truncated human cytomegalovirus (CMV) immediate early promoter that yields moderately reduced expression relative to the full-length promoter
