[The description below was written by a language model from this plasmid's Addgene catalogue record and pLannotate feature annotations shown in this document.]
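Description:
pGBW-m4134254 is a mammalian expression plasmid built on the pTwist_CMV_6 backbone for producing the SARS-CoV-2 non-structural protein 4 (nsp4), a cleavage product of the viral ORF1ab/pp1a replicase polyprotein. It is maintained in E. coli through a high-copy ColE1/pUC-type origin and selected with ampicillin via a full-length β-lactamase gene. The bacterial and mammalian modules are separated from one another by rrnG and T7 transcription terminators, a synthetic poly(A) signal upstream of the promoter, and short 5' and 3' β-globin insulator elements flanking the backbone. Together these limit transcriptional read-through into or out of the expression cassette.

The wild-type nsp4 coding sequence, about 1.5 kb, is driven by the human cytomegalovirus immediate-early enhancer and promoter; the automated annotation recognises the enhancer plus promoter fragments, including a match to the truncated CMVd2 form. The annotation identifies the insert only as a fragment of the SARS-CoV-2 replicase polyprotein 1a, and the accompanying text about nsp10 is generic database wording rather than a description of this insert. Downstream and in the same orientation, the backbone supplies a C-terminal TEV-cleavable TAP tag. The hits to a myosin light chain kinase fragment and to Staphylococcus aureus protein A are consistent with the calmodulin-binding peptide and IgG-binding domains of a classical tandem affinity purification tag. An SV40 polyadenylation signal lies after the tag, although it is annotated on the reverse strand.

The tag design suits transient expression in mammalian cells followed by two-step affinity purification, for example to recover nsp4 or its host interaction partners, though the record states only mammalian expression as the purpose.
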