Addgene plasmid #152572: pGBW-m4134254
Purpose: Mammalian expression plasmid for SARS-CoV-2 nsp4
Depositing lab: Ginkgo Bioworks & Benjie Chen. Depositing organization: Ginkgo Bioworks.
Backbone
  Vector backbone: pTwist_CMV_6
  Backbone size w/o insert (bp): 4180
  Vector type: Mammalian Expression
Growth in bacteria
  Bacterial resistance: Ampicillin, 100 μg/mL
  Growth temperature: 37°C
  Growth strain: DH5alpha
  Copy number: High Copy
Gene/Insert
  Gene/Insert name: SARS-CoV-2 nsp4
  Species: Severe acute respiratory syndrome coronavirus 2
  Insert size (bp): 1499
  Mutation: wt
  Entrez Gene: ORF1ab (a.k.a. GU280_gp01)
  Promoter: CMV
  Tag / fusion protein: Cleavable TEV;TapTag (C terminal on backbone)
  Cloning method: Unknown
Resource information
  A portion of this plasmid was derived from a plasmid made by: GinkgoBioworks
Depositor comments: NCBI reference sequence: YP_009725300.1
How to cite: pGBW-m4134254 was a gift from Ginkgo Bioworks & Benjie Chen (Addgene plasmid # 152572 ; http://n2t.net/addgene:152572 ; RRID:Addgene_152572)
